Addgene plasmid #197397: pSUMO mouse METAP1 1-79
Purpose: Expresses SUMO-tagged mouse METAP1, residues 1-79
Depositing lab: David Giedroc. Depositing organization: Indiana University, Bloomington. Publication: Zn-regulated GTPase metalloprotein activator 1 modulates vertebrate zinc homeostasis. Weiss A, Murdoch CC, Edmonds KA, Jordan MR, Monteith AJ, Perera YR, Rodriguez Nassif AM, Petoletti AM, Beavers WN, Munneke MJ, Drury SL, Krystofiak ES, Thalluri K, Wu H, Kruse ARS, DiMarchi RD, Caprioli RM, Spraggins JM, Chazin WJ, Giedroc DP, Skaar EP. Cell. 2022 Jun 9;185(12):2148-2163.e27. doi: 10.1016/j.cell.2022.04.011. Epub 2022 May 17. PubMed 35584702.
Backbone
  Vector backbone: pSUMO
  Vector type: Bacterial Expression
Growth in bacteria
  Bacterial resistance: Kanamycin, 50 μg/mL
  Growth temperature: 37°C
  Growth strain: DH5alpha
  Copy number: Unknown
Gene/Insert
  Gene/Insert name: METAP1 1-79
  Species: M. musculus (mouse)
  Entrez Gene: Metap1 (a.k.a. 1700029C17Rik, mKIAA0094)
  Tag / fusion protein: SUMO (N terminal on backbone)
  Cloning method: Gibson Cloning
  Sequencing primers: 5′ T7; 3′ T7rev
Terms and licenses: Academic/Nonprofit Terms; Industry Terms: Not Available to Industry
How to cite: pSUMO mouse METAP1 1-79 was a gift from David Giedroc (Addgene plasmid # 197397 ; http://n2t.net/addgene:197397 ; RRID:Addgene_197397)
