[The description below was written by a language model from this plasmid's Addgene catalogue record and pLannotate feature annotations shown in this document.]
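Description:
pSUMO mouse METAP1 1-79 is a 5.8 kb bacterial expression plasmid built on the pSUMO backbone, a pET-style vector for T7-driven protein production in E. coli. It is maintained under kanamycin selection through an aph(3')-Ia resistance gene and replicates from a ColE1/pMB1-family origin. The origin is accompanied by the bom site and the rop gene, which normally moderates copy number; the catalogue lists copy number as unknown. An f1 origin is also present, along with short tetracycline-resistance gene fragments that appear to be nonfunctional pBR322-derived backbone remnants.

The expression cassette consists of a T7 promoter with an adjacent lac operator, the T7 gene 10 ribosome binding site and a T7 terminator. A plasmid-borne lacI gene supplies repressor, so transcription is held off until IPTG induction in a host that provides T7 RNA polymerase. The open reading frame encodes a yeast SMT3-derived SUMO tag fused to the N-terminus of residues 1-79 of mouse methionine aminopeptidase 1 (Metap1), the enzyme that cotranslationally removes initiator methionines. The fragment was inserted by Gibson cloning. SUMO fusions are commonly used to improve solubility and to allow later removal of the tag by a SUMO-specific protease.

The feature table also detects a short His-tag fragment and a T7 gene 10B-derived segment downstream of the insert. The record does not indicate whether these are in frame and translated or lie beyond a stop codon, and no N-terminal affinity tag is annotated. The construct is intended for recombinant production of this isolated N-terminal METAP1 region, and the associated work concerns a zinc-regulated GTPase metalloprotein activator in vertebrate zinc homeostasis.
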