Features (pLannotate 1.2.2; 20 found; start..end, strand, type, name):
     36..54      +  promoter       T7 promoter: promoter for bacteriophage T7 RNA polymerase
     55..79      +  protein_bind   lac operator: The lac repressor binds to the lac operator to inhibit transcription in E. coli. This inhibition can be relieved by adding lactose or isopropyl-β-D-thiogalactopyranoside (IPTG). lac repressor encoded by lacI
     94..116     +  RBS            RBS: efficient ribosome binding site from bacteriophage T7 gene 10 (Olins and Rangwala, 1989)
    153..439     +  CDS            SUMO (fragment): cleavable ubiquitin-like protein tag; S. cerevisiae SMT3 (truncated and modified); modified to prevent cleavage by eukaryotic SUMO proteases
    447..683     +  CDS            Metap1 (fragment): MAP11_MOUSE - Experimental evidence at protein level: Swiss-Prot protein existence level 1. Cotranslationally removes the N-terminal methionine from nascent proteins. The N-terminal methionine is often cleaved when the second residue in the primary sequence is small and uncharged (Met- Ala-, Cys, Gly, Pro, Ser, Thr, or Val). From Mus musculus (Mouse).
    708..725     +  CDS            9xHis (fragment): 9xHis affinity tag
    735..784     +  CDS            SET1 (fragment): solubility-enhancement tag derived from T7 phage gene 10B
    792..839     +  terminator     T7 terminator: transcription terminator for bacteriophage T7 RNA polymerase
    876..1304    +  rep_origin     f1 ori (sequence partly withheld): f1 bacteriophage origin of replication; arrow indicates direction of (+) strand synthesis
   1357..1414    +  promoter       AmpR promoter (fragment): bla
   1423..2238    -  CDS            KanR: aminoglycoside phosphotransferase; aph(3')-Ia; confers resistance to kanamycin in bacteria or G418 (Geneticin®) in eukaryotes
   2360..2948    +  rep_origin     ori: high-copy-number ColE1/pMB1/pBR322/pUC origin of replication
   3134..3273    -  misc_feature   bom: basis of mobility region from pBR322
   3375..3566    -  CDS            rop: Rop protein, which maintains plasmids at low copy number; rop
   3583..3963    +  CDS            YPB1_ECOLX: Protein predicted: Swiss-Prot protein existence level 4. From Escherichia coli.
   4035..4326    -  CDS            TcR (fragment): tetracycline efflux protein; tet; confers resistance to tetracycline
   4341..4362    -  protein_bind   CAP binding site: CAP binding activates transcription in the presence of cAMP. E. coli catabolite activator protein
   4375..5457    -  CDS            lacI: lac repressor; lacI; The lac repressor binds to the lac operator to inhibit transcription in E. coli. This inhibition can be relieved by adding lactose or isopropyl-β-D-thiogalactopyranoside (IPTG).
   5458..5535    -  promoter       lacI promoter: lacI
   5543..14      -  CDS            TcR (fragment) (across the origin): tetracycline efflux protein; tet; confers resistance to tetracycline
>Addgene plasmid #197397 | pSUMO mouse METAP1 1-79 | addgene full sequence | sequence record 389118 | Addgene NGS Result
CGGCGTAGAGGATCGAGATCTCGATCCCGCGAAATTAATACGACTCACTATAGGGGAATTGTGAGCGGAT
AACAATTCCCCTCTAGAAATAATTTTGTTTAACTTTAAGAAGGAGATATACCATGGGTCATCACCATCAT
CATCACGGGTCGGACTCAGAAGTCAATCAAGAAGCTAAGCCAGAGGTCAAGCCAGAAGTCAAGCCTGAGA
CTCACATCAATTTAAAGGTGTCCGATGGATCTTCAGAGATCTTCTTCAAGATCAAAAAGACCACTCCTTT
AAGAAGGCTGATGGAAGCGTTCGCTAAAAGACAGGGTAAGGAAATGGACTCCTTAAGATTCTTGTACGAC
GGTATTAGAATTCAAGCTGATCAGGCCCCTGAAGATTTGGACATGGAGGATAACGATATTATTGAGGCTC
ACCGCGAACAGATTGGAGGATCCCATATGGCGGCGGTGGAGACGCGGGTGTGCGAGACGGACGGCTGCAG
CAGCGAGGCCAAGCTCCAGTGTCCCACCTGCATCAAGCTGGGCATCCAGGGCTCGTACTTCTGCTCGCAG
GAATGCTTTAAAGGAAGCTGGGCCACTCACAAGTTACTACATAAGAAAGCAAAAGATGAAAAGGCAAAGC
GAGAAGTGTGTTCCTGGACTGTAGAAGGTGATGTCAACACTGACCCATGGGCATAAAAGCTTGCGGCCGC
ACTCGAGCACCACCACCACCACCACTGAGATCCGGCTGCTAACAAAGCCCGAAAGGAAGCTGAGTTGGCT
GCTGCCACCGCTGAGCAATAACTAGCATAACCCCTTGGGGCCTCTAAACGGGTCTTGAGGGGTTTTTTGC
TGAAAGGAGGAACTATATCCGGATTGGCGAATGGG
[124 nt withheld, positions 876-999]
C
[91 nt withheld, positions 1001-1091]
A
[49 nt withheld, positions 1093-1141]
CCTTTGACGTTGGAGTCCACGTTCTTT
[37 nt withheld, positions 1169-1205]
ACCCTATCTCGGTCTATTCTTTTGATTTATAAGGGATTTTGCCGATTTCGGCCTATTGGTTAAAAAATGA
GCTGATTTAACAAAAATTTAACGCGAATTTTAACAAAATATTAACGCTTACAATTTAGGTGGCACTTTTC
GGGGAAATGTGCGCGGAACCCCTATTTGTTTATTTTTCTAAATACATTCAAATATGTATCCGCTCATGAA
TTAATTCTTAGAAAAACTCATCGAGCATCAAATGAAACTGCAATTTATTCATATCAGGATTATCAATACC
ATATTTTTGAAAAAGCCGTTTCTGTAATGAAGGAGAAAACTCACCGAGGCAGTTCCATAGGATGGCAAGA
TCCTGGTATCGGTCTGCGATTCCGACTCGTCCAACATCAATACAACCTATTAATTTCCCCTCGTCAAAAA
TAAGGTTATCAAGTGAGAAATCACCATGAGTGACGACTGAATCCGGTGAGAATGGCAAAAGTTTATGCAT
TTCTTTCCAGACTTGTTCAACAGGCCAGCCATTACGCTCGTCATCAAAATCACTCGCATCAACCAAACCG
TTATTCATTCGTGATTGCGCCTGAGCGAGACGAAATACGCGATCGCTGTTAAAAGGACAATTACAAACAG
GAATCGAATGCAACCGGCGCAGGAACACTGCCAGCGCATCAACAATATTTTCACCTGAATCAGGATATTC
TTCTAATACCTGGAATGCTGTTTTCCCGGGGATCGCAGTGGTGAGTAACCATGCATCATCAGGAGTACGG
ATAAAATGCTTGATGGTCGGAAGAGGCATAAATTCCGTCAGCCAGTTTAGTCTGACCATCTCATCTGTAA
CATCATTGGCAACGCTACCTTTGCCATGTTTCAGAAACAACTCTGGCGCATCGGGCTTCCCATACAATCG
ATAGATTGTCGCACCTGATTGCCCGACATTATCGCGAGCCCATTTATACCCATATAAATCAGCATCCATG
TTGGAATTTAATCGCGGCCTAGAGCAAGACGTTTCCCGTTGAATATGGCTCATAACACCCCTTGTATTAC
TGTTTATGTAAGCAGACAGTTTTATTGTTCATGACCAAAATCCCTTAACGTGAGTTTTCGTTCCACTGAG
CGTCAGACCCCGTAGAAAAGATCAAAGGATCTTCTTGAGATCCTTTTTTTCTGCGCGTAATCTGCTGCTT
GCAAACAAAAAAACCACCGCTACCAGCGGTGGTTTGTTTGCCGGATCAAGAGCTACCAACTCTTTTTCCG
AAGGTAACTGGCTTCAGCAGAGCGCAGATACCAAATACTGTCCTTCTAGTGTAGCCGTAGTTAGGCCACC
ACTTCAAGAACTCTGTAGCACCGCCTACATACCTCGCTCTGCTAATCCTGTTACCAGTGGCTGCTGCCAG
TGGCGATAAGTCGTGTCTTACCGGGTTGGACTCAAGACGATAGTTACCGGATAAGGCGCAGCGGTCGGGC
TGAACGGGGGGTTCGTGCACACAGCCCAGCTTGGAGCGAACGACCTACACCGAACTGAGATACCTACAGC
GTGAGCTATGAGAAAGCGCCACGCTTCCCGAAGGGAGAAAGGCGGACAGGTATCCGGTAAGCGGCAGGGT
CGGAACAGGAGAGCGCACGAGGGAGCTTCCAGGGGGAAACGCCTGGTATCTTTATAGTCCTGTCGGGTTT
CGCCACCTCTGACTTGAGCGTCGATTTTTGTGATGCTCGTCAGGGGGGCGGAGCCTATGGAAAAACGCCA
GCAACGCGGCCTTTTTACGGTTCCTGGCCTTTTGCTGGCCTTTTGCTCACATGTTCTTTCCTGCGTTATC
CCCTGATTCTGTGGATAACCGTATTACCGCCTTTGAGTGAGCTGATACCGCTCGCCGCAGCCGAACGACC
GAGCGCAGCGAGTCAGTGAGCGAGGAAGCGGAAGAGCGCCTGATGCGGTATTTTCTCCTTACGCATCTGT
GCGGTATTTCACACCGCAATGGTGCACTCTCAGTACAATCTGCTCTGATGCCGCATAGTTAAGCCAGTAT
ACACTCCGCTATCGCTACGTGACTGGGTCATGGCTGCGCCCCGACACCCGCCAACACCCGCTGACGCGCC
CTGACGGGCTTGTCTGCTCCCGGCATCCGCTTACAGACAAGCTGTGACCGTCTCCGGGAGCTGCATGTGT
CAGAGGTTTTCACCGTCATCACCGAAACGCGCGAGGCAGCTGCGGTAAAGCTCATCAGCGTGGTCGTGAA
GCGATTCACAGATGTCTGCCTGTTCATCCGCGTCCAGCTCGTTGAGTTTCTCCAGAAGCGTTAATGTCTG
GCTTCTGATAAAGCGGGCCATGTTAAGGGCGGTTTTTTCCTGTTTGGTCACTGATGCCTCCGTGTAAGGG
GGATTTCTGTTCATGGGGGTAATGATACCGATGAAACGAGAGAGGATGCTCACGATACGGGTTACTGATG
ATGAACATGCCCGGTTACTGGAACGTTGTGAGGGTAAACAACTGGCGGTATGGATGCGGCGGGACCAGAG
AAAAATCACTCAGGGTCAATGCCAGCGCTTCGTTAATACAGATGTAGGTGTTCCACAGGGTAGCCAGCAG
CATCCTGCGATGCAGATCCGGAACATAATGGTGCAGGGCGCTGACTTCCGCGTTTCCAGACTTTACGAAA
CACGGAAACCGAAGACCATTCATGTTGTTGCTCAGGTCGCAGACGTTTTGCAGCAGCAGTCGCTTCACGT
TCGCTCGCGTATCGGTGATTCATTCTGCTAACCAGTAAGGCAACCCCGCCAGCCTAGCCGGGTCCTCAAC
GACAGGAGCACGATCATGCGCACCCGTGGGGCCGCCATGCCGGCGATAATGGCCTGCTTCTCGCCGAAAC
GTTTGGTGGCGGGACCAGTGACGAAGGCTTGAGCGAGGGCGTGCAAGATTCCGAATACCGCAAGCGACAG
GCCGATCATCGTCGCGCTCCAGCGAAAGCGGTCCTCGCCGAAAATGACCCAGAGCGCTGCCGGCACCTGT
CCTACGAGTTGCATGATAAAGAAGACAGTCATAAGTGCGGCGACGATAGTCATGCCCCGCGCCCACCGGA
AGGAGCTGACTGGGTTGAAGGCTCTCAAGGGCATCGGTCGAGATCCCGGTGCCTAATGAGTGAGCTAACT
TACATTAATTGCGTTGCGCTCACTGCCCGCTTTCCAGTCGGGAAACCTGTCGTGCCAGCTGCATTAATGA
ATCGGCCAACGCGCGGGGAGAGGCGGTTTGCGTATTGGGCGCCAGGGTGGTTTTTCTTTTCACCAGTGAG
ACGGGCAACAGCTGATTGCCCTTCACCGCCTGGCCCTGAGAGAGTTGCAGCAAGCGGTCCACGCTGGTTT
GCCCCAGCAGGCGAAAATCCTGTTTGATGGTGGTTAACGGCGGGATATAACATGAGCTGTCTTCGGTATC
GTCGTATCCCACTACCGAGATATCCGCACCAACGCGCAGCCCGGACTCGGTAATGGCGCGCATTGCGCCC
AGCGCCATCTGATCGTTGGCAACCAGCATCGCAGTGGGAACGATGCCCTCATTCAGCATTTGCATGGTTT
GTTGAAAACCGGACATGGCACTCCAGTCGCCTTCCCGTTCCGCTATCGGCTGAATTTGATTGCGAGTGAG
ATATTTATGCCAGCCAGCCAGACGCAGACGCGCCGAGACAGAACTTAATGGGCCCGCTAACAGCGCGATT
TGCTGGTGACCCAATGCGACCAGATGCTCCACGCCCAGTCGCGTACCGTCTTCATGGGAGAAAATAATAC
TGTTGATGGGTGTCTGGTCAGAGACATCAAGAAATAACGCCGGAACATTAGTGCAGGCAGCTTCCACAGC
AATGGCATCCTGGTCATCCAGCGGATAGTTAATGATCAGCCCACTGACGCGTTGCGCGAGAAGATTGTGC
ACCGCCGCTTTACAGGCTTCGACGCCGCTTCGTTCTACCATCGACACCACCACGCTGGCACCCAGTTGAT
CGGCGCGAGATTTAATCGCCGCGACAATTTGCGACGGCGCGTGCAGGGCCAGACTGGAGGTGGCAACGCC
AATCAGCAACGACTGTTTGCCCGCCAGTTGTTGTGCCACGCGGTTGGGAATGTAATTCAGCTCCGCCATC
GCCGCTTCCACTTTTTCCCGCGTTTTCGCAGAAACGTGGCTGGCCTGGTTCACCACGCGGGAAACGGTCT
GATAAGAGACACCGGCATACTCTGCGACATCGTATAACGTTACTGGTTTCACATTCACCACCCTGAATTG
ACTCTCTTCCGGGCGCTATCATGCCATACCGCGAAAGGTTTTGCGCCATTCGATGGTGTCCGGGATCTCG
ACGCTCTCCCTTATGCGACTCCTGCATTAGGAAGCAGCCCAGTAGTAGGTTGAGGCCGTTGAGCACCGCC
GCCGCAAGGAATGGTGCATGCAAGGAGATGGCGCCCAACAGTCCCCCGGCCACGGGGCCTGCCACCATAC
CCACGCCGAAACAAGCGCTCATGAGCCCGAAGTGGCGAGCCCGATCTTCCCCATCGGTGATGTCGGCGAT
ATAGGCGCCAGCAACCGCACCTGTGGCGCCGGTGATGCCGGCCACGATGCGTC
